Addgene plasmid #10804: FLAG.PKCzeta.T410E
Depositing lab: Alex Toker. Depositing organization: Beth Israel Deaconess Medical Center. Publication: Regulation of protein kinase C zeta by PI 3-kinase and PDK-1. Chou MM, Hou W, Johnson J, Graham LK, Lee MH, Chen CS, Newton AC, Schaffhausen BS, Toker A. Curr Biol. 1998 Sep 24. 8(19):1069-77. 10.1016/S0960-9822(98)70444-0 PubMed 9768361.
Backbone
  Vector backbone: pCMV5
  Backbone size w/o insert (bp): 4650
  Vector type: Mammalian Expression
Growth in bacteria
  Bacterial resistance: Ampicillin, 100 μg/mL
  Growth temperature: 37°C
  Growth strain: DH5alpha
  Copy number: High Copy
Gene/Insert
  Gene/Insert name: PKC zeta
  Species: R. norvegicus (rat)
  Insert size (bp): 1800
  Mutation: Activation loop active: T410E (Thr 410 to Glu)
  Entrez Gene: Prkcz (a.k.a. 14-3-3-zetaisoform, Pkcz, r14-3-3)
  Tag / fusion protein: FLAG (N terminal on insert)
  Cloning method: Restriction Enzyme; 5′ cloning site EcoRI (not destroyed); 3′ cloning site EcoRI (not destroyed)
  Sequencing primers: 5′ CMV Forward
Terms and licenses: Academic/Nonprofit Terms; Industry Terms: Not Available to Industry
How to cite: FLAG.PKCzeta.T410E was a gift from Alex Toker (Addgene plasmid # 10804 ; http://n2t.net/addgene:10804 ; RRID:Addgene_10804)
