[The description below was written by a language model from this plasmid's Addgene catalogue record.]
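Description:
FLAG.PKCzeta.T410E is a mammalian expression plasmid built on the pCMV5 backbone (about 4.65 kb without insert) that carries a roughly 1.8 kb cDNA for rat protein kinase C zeta (Prkcz). It is maintained in E. coli as a high-copy plasmid under ampicillin selection. The record does not list a promoter explicitly, but the pCMV5 backbone and the use of a CMV forward sequencing primer are consistent with expression driven by the cytomegalovirus immediate-early promoter, which gives strong constitutive transcription in transfected mammalian cells. No mammalian selection marker is recorded, so the construct is best regarded as a transient expression vector. The insert was cloned by restriction digestion into an EcoRI site, with EcoRI retained at both ends, so the fragment can be released with a single enzyme, although its orientation cannot be inferred from the sites alone.

The encoded kinase carries a FLAG epitope at its N terminus, allowing detection by immunoblotting and recovery by immunoprecipitation with anti-FLAG antibodies, for example ahead of in vitro kinase assays. The defining feature is the T410E substitution, which replaces the activation-loop threonine with glutamate. Thr410 is the activation-loop phosphorylation site, and the acidic residue mimics the negative charge of the phosphorylated form; the record describes this as an "activation loop active" mutant. The associated work concerns regulation of PKC zeta by PI 3-kinase and PDK-1, so the plasmid is suited to testing how activation-loop phosphorylation controls PKC zeta activity and downstream signalling, typically alongside wild-type or non-phosphorylatable versions of the kinase.
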