>Addgene plasmid #10804 | FLAG.PKCzeta.T410E | addgene partial sequence | sequence record 17744 | 10804 with CMV Forward
AATTCCCATGGACTATAAGGACGATGATGACAAACCCAGCAGGACCGACCCCAAGATGGACCGGAGCGGC
GGTCGCGTCCGTCTGAAGGCGCACTACGGCGGGGACATCCTGATTACCAGCGTGGACCCCACGACAACTT
TCCAGGACCTCTGTGAGGAAGTGCGAGACATGTGTGGCCTGCACCAGCAGCACCCACTCACCCTCAAGTG
GGTGGACAGTGAAGGTGACCCTTGTACTGTGTCCTCACAGATGGAGCTGGAGGAGGCCTTCCGCCTGGCC
TGTCAGGGCAGGGACGAAGTGCTCATCATCCACGTTTTCCCAAGCATCCCAGAACAACCGGGCATGCCTT
GTCCTGGAGAAGACAAGTCCATCTACCGCCGTGGAGCCAGAAGATGGAGGAAGCTATACCGAGCCAACGG
CCACCTCTTCCAAGCCAAGCGCTTTAACAGGAGAGCGTACTGTGGCCAGTGCAGCGAAAGGATATGGGGC
CTCGCGAGGCAGGGGTACAGGTGCATCAACTGCAAGCTGCTTGTCCATAAACGCTGCCACGTCCTCGTCC
CGCTGACCTGCAGGAGGCATATGGATTCTGTCATGCCTTCCCAAGAGCCTCCAGTAGATGA
